>Addgene plasmid #158333 | pLKO_S.C.NWS_NGFR | addgene full sequence | sequence record 330482 | Addgene NGS Result
GCAGTACGTGATTCTTGATCCCGAGCTTCGGGTTGGAAGTGGGTGGGAGAGTTCGAGGCCTTGCGCTTAA
GGAGCCCCTTCGCCTCGTGCTTGAGTTGAGGCCTGGCCTGGGCGCTGGGGCCGCCGCGTGCGAATCTGGT
GGCACCTTCGCGCCTGTCTCGCTGCTTTCGATAAGTCTCTAGCCATTTAAAATTTTTGATGACCTGCTGC
GACGCTTTTTTTCTGGCAAGATAGTCTTGTAAATGCGGGCCAAGATCTGCACACTGGTATTTCGGTTTTT
GGGGCCGCGGGCGGCGACGGGGCCCGTGCGTCCCAGCGCACATGTTCGGCGAGGCGGGGCCTGCGAGCGC
GGCCACCGAGAATCGGACGGGGGTAGTCTCAAGCTGGCCGGCCTGCTCTGGTGCCTGGCCTCGCGCCGCC
GTGTATCGCCCCGCCCTGGGCGGCAAGGCTGGCCCGGTCGGCACCAGTTGCGTGAGCGGAAAGATGGCCG
CTTCCCGGCCCTGCTGCAGGGAGCTCAAAATGGAGGACGCGGCGCTCGGGAGAGCGGGCGGGTGAGTCAC
CCACACAAAGGAAAAGGGCCTTTCCGTCCTCAGCCGTCGCTTCATGTGACTCCACGGAGTACCGGGCGCC
GTCCAGGCACCTCGATTAGTTCTCGAGCTTTTGGAGTACGTCGTCTTTAGGTTGGGGGGAGGGGTTTTAT
GCGATGGAGTTTCCCCACACTGAGTGGGTGGAGACTGAAGTTAGGCCAGCTTGGCACTTGATGTAATTCT
CCTTGGAATTTGCCCTTTTTGAGTTTGGATCTTGGTTCATTCTCAAGCCTCAGACAGTGGTTCAAAGTTT
TTTTCTTCCATTTCAGGTGTCGTGAGGAATTCTGCAGTCGATCGACGGTACCGCGGGCCCGGGATCCACG
GTCGCCACCATGGGGGCAGGTGCCACCGGCCGCGCCATGGACGGGCCGCGCCTGCTGCTGTTGCTGCTTC
TGGGGGTGTCCCTTGGAGGTGCCAAGGAGGCATGCAAGGAGACCGCCGCCGCCAAGTTCGAGAGGCAGCA
CATGGACAGCGGAGGAGGCGGGGGAGGGGAGGACCAGGTGGACCCCAGGCTGATCGACGGCAAGGGAGGA
GGCGGGGGAGGGAACTGGTCCCACCCCCAATTCGAGAAACCCACAGGCCTGTACACACACAGCGGTGAGT
GCTGCAAAGCCTGCAACCTGGGCGAGGGTGTGGCCCAGCCTTGTGGAGCCAACCAGACCGTGTGTGAGCC
CTGCCTGGACAGCGTGACGTTCTCCGACGTGGTGAGCGCGACCGAGCCGTGCAAGCCGTGCACCGAGTGC
GTGGGGCTCCAGAGCATGTCGGCGCCGTGCGTGGAGGCCGACGACGCCGTGTGCCGCTGCGCCTACGGCT
ACTACCAGGATGAGACGACTGGGCGCTGCGAGGCGTGCCGCGTGTGCGAGGCGGGCTCGGGCCTCGTGTT
CTCCTGCCAGGACAAGCAGAACACCGTGTGCGAGGAGTGCCCCGACGGCACGTATTCCGACGAGGCCAAC
CACGTGGACCCGTGCCTGCCCTGCACCGTGTGCGAGGACACCGAGCGCCAGCTCCGCGAGTGCACACGCT
GGGCCGACGCCGAGTGCGAGGAGATCCCTGGCCGTTGGATTACACGGTCCACACCCCCAGAGGGCTCGGA
CAGCACAGCCCCCAGCACCCAGGAGCCTGAGGCACCTCCAGAACAAGACCTCATAGCCAGCACGGTGGCA
GGTGTGGTGACCACAGTGATGGGCAGCTCCCAGCCCGTGGTGACCCGAGGCACCACCGACAACCTCATCC
CTGTCTATTGCTCCATCCTGGCTGCTGTGGTTGTGGGCCTTGTGGCCTACATAGCCTTCAAGAGGTGGAA
CAGGGGTATCCTCTAGAGCGGCCGCGTCGACAATCAACCTCTGGATTACAAAATTTGTGAAAGATTGACT
GGTATTCTTAACTATGTTGCTCCTTTTACGCTATGTGGATACGCTGCTTTAATGCCTTTGTATCATGCTA
TTGCTTCCCGTATGGCTTTCATTTTCTCCTCCTTGTATAAATCCTGGTTGCTGTCTCTTTATGAGGAGTT
GTGGCCCGTTGTCAGGCAACGTGGCGTGGTGTGCACTGTGTTTGCTGACGCAACCCCCACTGGTTGGGGC
ATTGCCACCACCTGTCAGCTCCTTTCCGGGACTTTCGCTTTCCCCCTCCCTATTGCCACGGCGGAACTCA
TCGCCGCCTGCCTTGCCCGCTGCTGGACAGGGGCTCGGCTGTTGGGCACTGACAATTCCGTGGTGTTGTC
GGGGAAGCTGACGTCCTTTCCATGGCTGCTCGCCTGTGTTGCCACCTGGATTCTGCGCGGGACGTCCTTC
TGCTACGTCCCTTCGGCCCTCAATCCAGCGGACCTTCCTTCCCGCGGCCTGCTGCCGGCTCTGCGGCCTC
TTCCGCATCTTCGCCTTCGCCCTCAGACGAGTCGGATCTCCCTTTGGGCCGCCTCCCCGCCTGGGTACCT
TTAAGACCAATGACTTACAAGGCAGCTGTAGATCTTAGCCACTTTTTAAAAGAAAAGGGGGGACTGGAAG
GGCTAATTCACTCCCAACGAAGATAAGATCTGCTTTTTGCTTGTACTGGGTCTCTCTGGTTAGACCAGAT
CTGAGCCTGGGAGCTCTCTGGCTAACTAGGGAACCCACTGCTTAAGCCTCAATAAAGCTTGCCTTGAGTG
CTTCAAGTAGTGTGTGCCCGTCTGTTGTGTGACTCTGGTAACTAGAGATCCCTCAGACCCTTTTAGTCAG
TGTGGAAAATCTCTAGCAGTAGTAGTTCATGTCATCTTATTATTCAGTATTTATAACTTGCAAAGAAATG
AATATCAGAGAGTGAGAGGAACTTGTTTATTGCAGCTTATAATGGTTACAAATAAAGCAATAGCATCACA
AATTTCACAAATAAAGCATTTTTTTCACTGCATTCTAGTTGTGGTTTGTCCAAACTCATCAATGTATCTT
ATCATGTCTGGCTCTAGCTATCCCGCCCCTAACTCCGCCCATCCCGCCCCTAACTCCGCCCAGTTCCGCC
CATTCTCCGCCCCATGGCTGACTAATTTTTTTTATTTATGCAGAGGCCGAGGCCGCCTCGGCCTCTGAGC
TATTCCAGAAGTAGTGAGGAGGCTTTTTTGGAGGCCTAGGGACGTACCCAATTCGCCCTATAGTGAGTCG
TATTACGCGCGCTCACTGGCCGTCGTTTTACAACGTCGTGACTGGGAAAACCCTGGCGTTACCCAACTTA
ATCGCCTTGCAGCACATCCCCCTTTCGCCAGCTGGCGTAATAGCGAAGAGGCCCGCACCGATCGCCCTTC
CCAACAGTTGCGCAGCCTGAATGGCGAATGGG
[124 nt withheld, positions 3393-3516]
C
[91 nt withheld, positions 3518-3608]
A
[49 nt withheld, positions 3610-3658]
CCTTTGACGTTGGAGTCCACGTTCTTT
[37 nt withheld, positions 3686-3722]
ACCCTATCTCGGTCTATTCTTTTGATTTATAAGGGATTTTGCCGATTTCGGCCTATTGGTTAAAAAATGA
GCTGATTTAACAAAAATTTAACGCGAATTTTAACAAAATATTAACGCTTACAATTTAGGTGGCACTTTTC
GGGGAAATGTGCGCGGAACCCCTATTTGTTTATTTTTCTAAATACATTCAAATATGTATCCGCTCATGAG
ACAATAACCCTGATAAATGCTTCAATAATATTGAAAAAGGAAGAGTATGAGTATTCAACATTTCCGTGTC
GCCCTTATTCCCTTTTTTGCGGCATTTTGCCTTCCTGTTTTTGCTCACCCAGAAACGCTGGTGAAAGTAA
AAGATGCTGAAGATCAGTTGGGTGCACGAGTGGGTTACATCGAACTGGATCTCAACAGCGGTAAGATCCT
TGAGAGTTTTCGCCCCGAAGAACGTTTTCCAATGATGAGCACTTTTAAAGTTCTGCTATGTGGCGCGGTA
TTATCCCGTATTGACGCCGGGCAAGAGCAACTCGGTCGCCGCATACACTATTCTCAGAATGACTTGGTTG
AGTACTCACCAGTCACAGAAAAGCATCTTACGGATGGCATGACAGTAAGAGAATTATGCAGTGCTGCCAT
AACCATGAGTGATAACACTGCGGCCAACTTACTTCTGACAACGATCGGAGGACCGAAGGAGCTAACCGCT
TTTTTGCACAACATGGGGGATCATGTAACTCGCCTTGATCGTTGGGAACCGGAGCTGAATGAAGCCATAC
CAAACGACGAGCGTGACACCACGATGCCTGTAGCAATGGCAACAACGTTGCGCAAACTATTAACTGGCGA
ACTACTTACTCTAGCTTCCCGGCAACAATTAATAGACTGGATGGAGGCGGATAAAGTTGCAGGACCACTT
CTGCGCTCGGCCCTTCCGGCTGGCTGGTTTATTGCTGATAAATCTGGAGCCGGTGAGCGTGGGTCTCGCG
GTATCATTGCAGCACTGGGGCCAGATGGTAAGCCCTCCCGTATCGTAGTTATCTACACGACGGGGAGTCA
GGCAACTATGGATGAACGAAATAGACAGATCGCTGAGATAGGTGCCTCACTGATTAAGCATTGGTAACTG
TCAGACCAAGTTTACTCATATATACTTTAGATTGATTTAAAACTTCATTTTTAATTTAAAAGGATCTAGG
TGAAGATCCTTTTTGATAATCTCATGACCAAAATCCCTTAACGTGAGTTTTCGTTCCACTGAGCGTCAGA
CCCCGTAGAAAAGATCAAAGGATCTTCTTGAGATCCTTTTTTTCTGCGCGTAATCTGCTGCTTGCAAACA
AAAAAACCACCGCTACCAGCGGTGGTTTGTTTGCCGGATCAAGAGCTACCAACTCTTTTTCCGAAGGTAA
CTGGCTTCAGCAGAGCGCAGATACCAAATACTGTTCTTCTAGTGTAGCCGTAGTTAGGCCACCACTTCAA
GAACTCTGTAGCACCGCCTACATACCTCGCTCTGCTAATCCTGTTACCAGTGGCTGCTGCCAGTGGCGAT
AAGTCGTGTCTTACCGGGTTGGACTCAAGACGATAGTTACCGGATAAGGCGCAGCGGTCGGGCTGAACGG
GGGGTTCGTGCACACAGCCCAGCTTGGAGCGAACGACCTACACCGAACTGAGATACCTACAGCGTGAGCT
ATGAGAAAGCGCCACGCTTCCCGAAGGGAGAAAGGCGGACAGGTATCCGGTAAGCGGCAGGGTCGGAACA
GGAGAGCGCACGAGGGAGCTTCCAGGGGGAAACGCCTGGTATCTTTATAGTCCTGTCGGGTTTCGCCACC
TCTGACTTGAGCGTCGATTTTTGTGATGCTCGTCAGGGGGGCGGAGCCTATGGAAAAACGCCAGCAACGC
GGCCTTTTTACGGTTCCTGGCCTTTTGCTGGCCTTTTGCTCACATGTTCTTTCCTGCGTTATCCCCTGAT
TCTGTGGATAACCGTATTACCGCCTTTGAGTGAGCTGATACCGCTCGCCGCAGCCGAACGACCGAGCGCA
GCGAGTCAGTGAGCGAGGAAGCGGAAGAGCGCCCAATACGCAAACCGCCTCTCCCCGCGCGTTGGCCGAT
TCATTAATGCAGCTGGCACGACAGGTTTCCCGACTGGAAAGCGGGCAGTGAGCGCAACGCAATTAATGTG
AGTTAGCTCACTCATTAGGCACCCCAGGCTTTACACTTTATGCTTCCGGCTCGTATGTTGTGTGGAATTG
TGAGCGGATAACAATTTCACACAGGAAACAGCTATGACCATGATTACGCCAAGCGCGCAATTAACCCTCA
CTAAAGGGAACAAAAGCTGGAGCTGCAAGCTTAATGTAGTCTTATGCAATACTCTTGTAGTCTTGCAACA
TGGTAACGATGAGTTAGCAACATGCCTTACAAGGAGAGAAAAAGCACCGTGCATGGCGATTGGTGGAAGT
AAGGTGGTACGATCGTGCCTTATTAGGAAGGCAACAGACGGGTCTGACATGGATTGGACGAACCACTGAA
TTGCCGCATTGCAGAGATATTGTATTTAAGTGCCTAGCTCGATACATAAACGGGTCTCTCTGGTTAGACC
AGATCTGAGCCTGGGAGCTCTCTGGCTAACTAGGGAACCCACTGCTTAAGCCTCAATAAAGCTTGCCTTG
AGTGCTTCAAGTAGTGTGTGCCCGTCTGTTGTGTGACTCTGGTAACTAGAGATCCCTCAGACCCTTTTAG
TCAGTGTGGAAAATCTCTAGCAGTGGCGCCCGAACAGGGACTTGAAAGCGAAAGGGAAACCAGAGGAGCT
CTCTCGACGCAGGACTCGGCTTGCTGAAGCGCGCACGGCAAGAGGCGAGGGGCGGCGACTGGTGAGTACG
CCAAAAATTTTGACTAGCGGAGGCTAGAAGGAGAGAGATGGGTGCGAGAGCGTCAGTATTAAGCGGGGGA
GAATTAGATCGCGATGGGAAAAAATTCGGTTAAGGCCAGGGGGAAAGAAAAAATATAAATTAAAACATAT
AGTATGGGCAAGCAGGGAGCTAGAACGATTCGCAGTTAATCCTGGCCTGTTAGAAACATCAGAAGGCTGT
AGACAAATACTGGGACAGCTACAACCATCCCTTCAGACAGGATCAGAAGAACTTAGATCATTATATAATA
CAGTAGCAACCCTCTATTGTGTGCATCAAAGGATAGAGATAAAAGACACCAAGGAAGCTTTAGACAAGAT
AGAGGAAGAGCAAAACAAAAGTAAGACCACCGCACAGCAAGCGGCCGCTGATCTTCAGACCTGGAGGAGG
AGATATGAGGGACAATTGGAGAAGTGAATTATATAAATATAAAGTAGTAAAAATTGAACCATTAGGAGTA
GCACCCACCAAGGCAAAGAGAAGAGTGGTGCAGAGAGAAAAAAGAGCAGTGGGAATAGGAGCTTTGTTCC
TTGGGTTCTTGGGAGCAGCAGGAAGCACTATGGGCGCAGCGTCAATGACGCTGACGGTACAGGCCAGACA
ATTATTGTCTGGTATAGTGCAGCAGCAGAACAATTTGCTGAGGGCTATTGAGGCGCAACAGCATCTGTTG
CAACTCACAGTCTGGGGCATCAAGCAGCTCCAGGCAAGAATCCTGGCTGTGGAAAGATACCTAAAGGATC
AACAGCTCCTGGGGATTTGGGGTTGCTCTGGAAAACTCATTTGCACCACTGCTGTGCCTTGGAATGCTAG
TTGGAGTAATAAATCTCTGGAACAGATTTGGAATCACACGACCTGGATGGAGTGGGACAGAGAAATTAAC
AATTACACAAGCTTAATACACTCCTTAATTGAAGAATCGCAAAACCAGCAAGAAAAGAATGAACAAGAAT
TATTGGAATTAGATAAATGGGCAAGTTTGTGGAATTGGTTTAACATAACAAATTGGCTGTGGTATATAAA
ATTATTCATAATGATAGTAGGAGGCTTGGTAGGTTTAAGAATAGTTTTTGCTGTACTTTCTATAGTGAAT
AGAGTTAGGCAGGGATATTCACCATTATCGTTTCAGACCCACCTCCCAACCCCGAGGGGACCCGACAGGC
CCGAAGGAATAGAAGAAGAAGGTGGAGAGAGAGACAGAGACAGATCCATTCGATTAGTGAACGGATCTCG
ACGGTATCGATCACGAGACTAGTATCGAGCGGCCGCCCCCTTCACCGAGGGCCTATTTCCCATGATTCCT
TCATATTTGCATATACGATACAAGGCTGTTAGAGAGATAATTGGAATTAATTTGACTGTAAACACAAAGA
TATTAGTACAAAATACGTGACGTAGAAAGTAATAATTTCTTGGGTAGTTTGCAGTTTTAAAATTATGTTT
TAAAATGGACTATCATATGCTTACCGTAACTTGAAAGTATTTCGATTTCTTGGCTTTATATATCTTGTGG
AAAGGACGAAACACCGGGTCTTCGAGAAGACCTGTTTTAGAGCTAGAAATAGCAAGTTAAAATAAGGCTA
GTCCGTTATCAACTTGAAAAAGTGGCACCGAGTCGGTGCTTTTTTTAATTCTCGACCTCGAGACAAATGG
CAGTATTCATCCACAATTTTAAAAGAAAAGGGGGGATTGGGGGGTACAGTGCAGGGGAAAGAATAGTAGA
CATAATAGCAACAGACATACAAACTAAAGAATTACAAAAACAAATTACAAAAATTCAAAATTTTCGGGTT
TATTACAGGGACAGCAGAGATCCACTTTGGCCGCGGCTCGAGGCGATAAGCTTTGCAAAGATGGATAAAG
TTTTAAACAGAGAGGAATCTTTGCAGCTAATGGACCTTCTAGGTCTTGAAAGGAGTGGGAATTGGCTCCG
GTGCCCGTCAGTGGGCAGAGCGCACATCGCCCACAGTCCCCGAGAAGTTGGGGGGAGGGGTCGGCAATTG
AACCGGTGCCTAGAGAAGGTGGCGCGGGGTAAACTGGGAAAGTGATGTCGTGTACTGGCTCCGCCTTTTT
CCCGAGGGTGGGGGAGAACCGTATATAAGTGCAGTAGTCGCCGTGAACGTTCTTTTTCGCAACGGGTTTG
CCGCCAGAACACAGGTAAGTGCCGTGTGTGGTTCCCGCGGGCCTGGCCTCTTTACGGGTTATGGCCCTTG
CGTGCCTTGAATTACTTCCACCTGGCT
Features (pLannotate 1.2.2; 29 found; start..end, strand, type, name):
    882..907     +  misc_feature   MCS (fragment): multiple cloning site
    920..1891    +  CDS            NGFR (fragment): TNR16_HUMAN - Also known as TNFRSF16. Experimental evidence at protein level: Swiss-Prot protein existence level 1. Low affinity receptor which can bind to NGF, BDNF, NTF3, and NTF4. Forms a heterodimeric receptor with SORCS2 that binds the precursor forms of NGF, BDNF and NTF3 with high affinity, and has much lower affinity for mature NGF and BDNF (PubMed:24908487). Plays an important role in differentiation and survival of specific neuronal populations during development (By similarity). Can mediate cell survival as well as cell death of neural cells. Plays a role in the inactivation of RHOA
   1922..2510    +  misc_feature   WPRE: woodchuck hepatitis virus posttranscriptional regulatory element
   2515..2652    +  CDS            nef (fragment): NEF_HV1LA - Experimental evidence at protein level: Swiss-Prot protein existence level 1. Extracellular Nef protein targets CD4(+) T-lymphocytes for apoptosis by interacting with CXCR4 surface receptors. From Human immunodeficiency virus type 1 group M subtype B (isolate Lai) (HIV-1).
   2638..2818    +  LTR            5' LTR (truncated): truncated 5' long terminal repeat (LTR) from HIV-1
   2890..3011    +  polyA_signal   SV40 poly(A) signal: SV40 polyadenylation signal
   3051..3186    +  rep_origin     SV40 ori: SV40 origin of replication
   3207..3225    -  promoter       T7 promoter: promoter for bacteriophage T7 RNA polymerase
   3233..3388    +  CDS            lacZα (fragment): LacZα fragment of β-galactosidase; lacZ fragment
   3393..3821    +  rep_origin     f1 ori (sequence partly withheld): f1 bacteriophage origin of replication; arrow indicates direction of (+) strand synthesis
   3874..3978    +  promoter       AmpR promoter: bla
   3979..4839    +  CDS            AmpR: β-lactamase; bla; confers resistance to ampicillin, carbenicillin, and related antibiotics
   5010..5598    +  rep_origin     ori: high-copy-number ColE1/pMB1/pBR322/pUC origin of replication
   5781..5873    +  CDS            lacI (fragment): lac repressor; lacI; The lac repressor binds to the lac operator to inhibit transcription in E. coli. This inhibition can be relieved by adding lactose or isopropyl-β-D-thiogalactopyranoside (IPTG).
   5886..5907    +  protein_bind   CAP binding site: CAP binding activates transcription in the presence of cAMP. E. coli catabolite activator protein
   5922..5952    +  promoter       lac promoter: promoter for the E. coli lac operon
   5960..5976    +  protein_bind   lac operator: The lac repressor binds to the lac operator to inhibit transcription in E. coli. This inhibition can be relieved by adding lactose or isopropyl-β-D-thiogalactopyranoside (IPTG). lac repressor encoded by lacI
   6021..6039    +  promoter       T3 promoter: promoter for bacteriophage T3 RNA polymerase
   6067..6293    +  promoter       RSV promoter: Rous sarcoma virus enhancer/promoter
   6294..6474    +  LTR            5' LTR (truncated): truncated 5' long terminal repeat (LTR) from HIV-1
   6521..6646    +  misc_feature   HIV-1 Ψ: packaging signal of human immunodeficiency virus type 1
   6630..6993    +  CDS            HIV-1 gag (fragment): gag protein from human immunodeficiency virus 1; gag
   7139..7372    +  misc_feature   RRE: The Rev response element (RRE) of HIV-1 allows for Rev-dependent mRNA export from the nucleus to the cytoplasm.
   7749..7849    +  CDS            Rev (fragment): human immunodeficiency virus 1 (HIV-1) Rev protein; rev; enhances nuclear export of unspliced and incompletely spliced viral mRNAs
   7899..8139    +  promoter       U6 promoter: RNA polymerase III promoter for human U6 snRNA
   8166..8241    +  misc_RNA       gRNA scaffold: guide RNA scaffold for the Streptococcus pyogenes CRISPR/Cas9 system
   8289..8406    +  misc_feature   cPPT/CTS: central polypurine tract and central termination sequence of HIV-1
   8473..8539    +  CDS            small t antigen (fragment): SV40 (simian virus 40) small t antigen
   8546..865     +  promoter       EF-1α promoter (across the origin): strong constitutive promoter for human elongation factor EF-1α
