[The description below was written by a language model from this plasmid's Addgene catalogue record and pLannotate feature annotations shown in this document.]
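Description:
pLKO_S.C.NWS_NGFR is a lentiviral CRISPR transfer vector on the pLKO backbone that pairs an sgRNA cloning cassette with a protein barcode ("Pro-Code") reporter. It is propagated in E. coli as a high-copy plasmid through a ColE1/pUC-type origin with ampicillin selection (AmpR). The backbone also carries an f1 ori, an SV40 ori and leftover lac/T7/T3 cloning-vector elements. The viral portion has a third-generation-style layout. An RSV promoter drives a truncated HIV-1 5' LTR, followed by the Ψ packaging signal with a gag fragment, the RRE for Rev-dependent export, and a cPPT/CTS. A WPRE and a truncated downstream LTR close the proviral unit, with an SV40 poly(A) signal beyond it. No Cas9 and no mammalian drug-resistance marker appear in the feature table.

Two expression units sit between the LTRs. A human U6 Pol III promoter precedes an S. pyogenes gRNA scaffold, which gives the site into which a guide sequence is cloned. Downstream, the EF-1α promoter (annotated across the numbering origin) drives human NGFR truncated to remove its signaling domain (dNGFR), so it acts as an inert cell-surface scaffold. Its N-terminus carries the S.C.NWS tag combination, the specific epitope set that defines this Pro-Code. The tags themselves are not separately annotated in the feature table. The WPRE boosts expression of this transcript.

Because each Pro-Code vector displays a distinct epitope combination detectable by antibody staining, transduced cells can be tracked by cytometry and linked to the guide they carry. This allows phenotypic CRISPR screens to be read out at single-cell resolution.
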