Addgene plasmid #158333: pLKO_S.C.NWS_NGFR
Purpose: Protein Barcode (Pro-Code) for vector/cell tracking. Contains U6 trRNA cassette for sgRNA cloning. Enables phenotypic CRISPR screens at a single cell resolution (using cytometry).
Depositing lab: Brian Brown. Depositing organization: Icahn School of Medicine at Mount Sinai. Publication: Protein Barcodes Enable High-Dimensional Single-Cell CRISPR Screens. Wroblewska A, Dhainaut M, Ben-Zvi B, Rose SA, Park ES, Amir ED, Bektesevic A, Baccarini A, Merad M, Rahman AH, Brown BD. Cell. 2018 Nov 1;175(4):1141-1155.e16. doi: 10.1016/j.cell.2018.09.022. Epub 2018 Oct 18. PubMed 30343902.
Backbone
  Vector backbone: pLKO
  Backbone size w/o insert (bp): 9000
  Vector type: Lentiviral, CRISPR
Growth in bacteria
  Bacterial resistance: Ampicillin, 100 μg/mL
  Growth temperature: 37°C
  Growth strain: NEB Stable
  Copy number: High Copy
Gene/Insert
  Gene/Insert name: Pro-Code Tagged human dNGFR
  Species: H. sapiens (human)
  Insert size (bp): 1000
  Mutation: Truncation of the signaling domain
  Entrez Gene: NGFR (a.k.a. CD271, Gp80-LNGFR, TNFRSF16, p75(NTR), p75NTR)
  Promoter: EF1a
  Tag / fusion protein: S.C.NWS (N terminal on insert)
  Cloning method: Restriction Enzyme; 5′ cloning site Unknown (unknown if destroyed)
  Sequencing primers: 5′ cctttttgagtttggatcttggttcat
Terms and licenses: Academic/Nonprofit Terms; Industry Terms: Not Available to Industry
How to cite: pLKO_S.C.NWS_NGFR was a gift from Brian Brown (Addgene plasmid # 158333 ; http://n2t.net/addgene:158333 ; RRID:Addgene_158333)
