>Addgene plasmid #158333 | pLKO_S.C.NWS_NGFR | depositor partial sequence | sequence record 305535 | Tagged NGFR
ATGGGGGCAGGTGCCACCGGCCGCGCCATGGACGGGCCGCGCCTGCTGCTGTTGCTGCTTCTGGGGGTGT
CCCTTGGAGGTGCCAAGGAGGCATGCAAGGAGACCGCCGCCGCCAAGTTCGAGAGGCAGCACATGGACAG
CGGAGGAGGCGGGGGAGGGGAGGACCAGGTGGACCCCAGGCTGATCGACGGCAAGGGAGGAGGCGGGGGA
GGGAACTGGTCCCACCCCCAATTCGAGAAACCCACAGGCCTGTACACACACAGCGGTGAGTGCTGCAAAG
CCTGCAACCTGGGCGAGGGTGTGGCCCAGCCTTGTGGAGCCAACCAGACCGTGTGTGAGCCCTGCCTGGA
CAGCGTGACGTTCTCCGACGTGGTGAGCGCGACCGAGCCGTGCAAGCCGTGCACCGAGTGCGTGGGGCTC
CAGAGCATGTCGGCGCCGTGCGTGGAGGCCGACGACGCCGTGTGCCGCTGCGCCTACGGCTACTACCAGG
ATGAGACGACTGGGCGCTGCGAGGCGTGCCGCGTGTGCGAGGCGGGCTCGGGCCTCGTGTTCTCCTGCCA
GGACAAGCAGAACACCGTGTGCGAGGAGTGCCCCGACGGCACGTATTCCGACGAGGCCAACCACGTGGAC
CCGTGCCTGCCCTGCACCGTGTGCGAGGACACCGAGCGCCAGCTCCGCGAGTGCACACGCTGGGCCGACG
CCGAGTGCGAGGAGATCCCTGGCCGTTGGATTACACGGTCCACACCCCCAGAGGGCTCGGACAGCACAGC
CCCCAGCACCCAGGAGCCTGAGGCACCTCCAGAACAAGACCTCATAGCCAGCACGGTGGCAGGTGTGGTG
ACCACAGTGATGGGCAGCTCCCAGCCCGTGGTGACCCGAGGCACCACCGACAACCTCATCCCTGTCTATT
GCTCCATCCTGGCTGCTGTGGTTGTGGGCCTTGTGGCCTACATAGCCTTCAAGAGGTGGAACAGGGGTAT
CCTCTAG
